Addgene plasmid #213306: GRPR-DuET
Purpose: The DuET construct encodes the named human GPCR engineered with a cleaved hemagglutinin signal peptide, a 5' FLAG and a 3' 1D4 epitope tag optimized for expression in mammalian cells and proteomics studies.
Depositing lab: Thomas Sakmar. Depositing organization: Rockefeller University. Publication: Multiplexed selectivity screening of anti-GPCR antibodies. Dahl L, Kotliar IB, Bendes A, Dodig-Crnkovic T, Fromm S, Elofsson A, Uhlen M, Sakmar TP, Schwenk JM. Sci Adv. 2023 May 3;9(18):eadf9297. doi: 10.1126/sciadv.adf9297. Epub 2023 May 3. PubMed 37134173.
Backbone
  Vector backbone: pcDNA 3.1 (+)
  Vector type: Mammalian Expression
Growth in bacteria
  Bacterial resistance: Ampicillin, 100 μg/mL
  Growth temperature: 37°C
  Growth strain: DH5alpha
  Copy number: High Copy
Gene/Insert
  Gene/Insert name: GRPR (alt names: Gastrin releasing peptide receptor; BB2, BB2R)
  Species: H. sapiens (human)
  Entrez Gene: GRPR (a.k.a. BB2, BB2R)
  Promoter: CMV, T7
  Tag / fusion protein: FLAG (N terminal on insert); 1D4 (C terminal on insert)
  Cloning method: Gibson Cloning
Terms and licenses: Academic/Nonprofit Terms; Industry Terms: Not Available to Industry
Depositor comments: Class: A, Family: Bombesin. Ensembl ID: ENSG00000126010, Uniprot ID: P30550
How to cite: GRPR-DuET was a gift from Thomas Sakmar (Addgene plasmid # 213306 ; http://n2t.net/addgene:213306 ; RRID:Addgene_213306)
