[The description below was written by a language model from this plasmid's Addgene catalogue record and pLannotate feature annotations shown in this document.]
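Description:
GRPR-DuET is a mammalian expression plasmid built on the pcDNA 3.1 (+) backbone that carries the human gastrin-releasing peptide receptor (GRPR, also called BB2 or BB2R), a class A GPCR of the bombesin family. It is maintained in E. coli as a high-copy plasmid through a ColE1/pUC-type origin and is selected with ampicillin via the β-lactamase gene. An f1 origin is also present. The backbone carries a neomycin/kanamycin phosphotransferase cassette driven by the SV40 enhancer/early promoter and terminated by an SV40 polyadenylation signal, the standard arrangement for selecting stably transfected mammalian cells. The short lacI, ble, bom and HIV-1 LTR fragments flagged by the automated annotation appear to be small backbone remnants or partial matches rather than functional parts.

The receptor coding sequence sits downstream of the CMV immediate-early enhancer and promoter and is followed by the bovine growth hormone polyadenylation signal, giving strong constitutive expression in mammalian cells. A T7 promoter lies between the CMV promoter and the insert and can support in vitro transcription. In the DuET design, the receptor is preceded by a cleavable hemagglutinin signal peptide, which promotes membrane insertion, and an N-terminal FLAG epitope. It ends with a C-terminal 1D4 epitope. The feature table detects the FLAG sequence just upstream of GRPR, but it does not separately annotate the signal peptide or the 1D4 tag, which are known only from the catalogue entry. The insert was assembled by Gibson cloning.

The two tags allow capture and detection of the receptor from opposite ends. According to the record, the construct is optimized for expression in mammalian cells and for proteomics studies, and the associated work concerns multiplexed selectivity screening of anti-GPCR antibodies.
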