Features (pLannotate 1.2.2; 21 found; start..end, strand, type, name):
    587..679     +  CDS            lacI (fragment): lac repressor; lacI; The lac repressor binds to the lac operator to inhibit transcription in E. coli. This inhibition can be relieved by adding lactose or isopropyl-β-D-thiogalactopyranoside (IPTG).
    692..713     +  protein_bind   CAP binding site: CAP binding activates transcription in the presence of cAMP. E. coli catabolite activator protein
    728..758     +  promoter       lac promoter: promoter for the E. coli lac operon
    766..782     +  protein_bind   lac operator: The lac repressor binds to the lac operator to inhibit transcription in E. coli. This inhibition can be relieved by adding lactose or isopropyl-β-D-thiogalactopyranoside (IPTG). lac repressor encoded by lacI
    855..976     -  polyA_signal   SV40 poly(A) signal: SV40 polyadenylation signal
    971..1129    -  CDS            ble (fragment): BLE_KLEPN - Experimental evidence at protein level: Swiss-Prot protein existence level 1. Binding protein with a strong affinity to the bleomycin family of antibiotics. Binds to CL990; an antimitotic-antibiotic compound. From Klebsiella pneumoniae.
   1153..1944    -  CDS            neo: KKA2_KLEPN - Also known as kan, nptII. Experimental evidence at protein level: Swiss-Prot protein existence level 1. Resistance to kanamycin, neomycin, paromomycin, ribostamycin, butirosin and gentamicin B. From Klebsiella pneumoniae.
   2011..2340    -  promoter       SV40 promoter: SV40 enhancer and early promoter
   2354..2782    -  rep_origin     f1 ori (sequence partly withheld): f1 bacteriophage origin of replication; arrow indicates direction of (+) strand synthesis
   2803..2824    -  promoter       SV40 promoter (fragment): SV40 enhancer and early promoter
   2828..3052    -  polyA_signal   bGH poly(A) signal: bovine growth hormone polyadenylation signal
   3183..4334    -  CDS            GRPR: GRPR_HUMAN - Experimental evidence at transcript level: Swiss-Prot protein existence level 2. Receptor for gastrin-releasing peptide (GRP) (PubMed:1655761). Signals via association with G proteins that activate a phosphatidylinositol-calcium second messenger system, resulting in Akt phosphorylation. Contributes to the regulation of food intake. Contributes to the perception of prurient stimuli and transmission of itch signals in the spinal cord that promote scratching behavior, but does not play a role in the perception of pain. Contributes primarily to nonhistaminergic itch sensation. Contrib
   4347..4367    -  CDS            3xFLAG (fragment): three tandem FLAG® epitope tags
   4460..4478    -  promoter       T7 promoter: promoter for bacteriophage T7 RNA polymerase
   4494..4527    -  LTR            5' LTR (truncated) (fragment): truncated 5' long terminal repeat (LTR) from HIV-1
   4523..4726    -  promoter       CMV promoter: human cytomegalovirus (CMV) immediate early promoter
   4727..5106    -  enhancer       CMV enhancer: human cytomegalovirus immediate early enhancer
   5261..5313    +  misc_feature   bom (fragment): basis of mobility region from pBR322
   5372..5476    +  promoter       AmpR promoter: bla
   5477..6337    +  CDS            AmpR: β-lactamase; bla; confers resistance to ampicillin, carbenicillin, and related antibiotics
   6508..404     +  rep_origin     ori (across the origin): high-copy-number ColE1/pMB1/pBR322/pUC origin of replication
>Addgene plasmid #213306 | GRPR-DuET | addgene full sequence | sequence record 430844 | Addgene NGS Result
ACTCTGTAGCACCGCCTACATACCTCGCTCTGCTAATCCTGTTACCAGTGGCTGCTGCCAGTGGCGATAA
GTCGTGTCTTACCGGGTTGGACTCAAGACGATAGTTACCGGATAAGGCGCAGCGGTCGGGCTGAACGGGG
GGTTCGTGCACACAGCCCAGCTTGGAGCGAACGACCTACACCGAACTGAGATACCTACAGCGTGAGCTAT
GAGAAAGCGCCACGCTTCCCGAAGGGAGAAAGGCGGACAGGTATCCGGTAAGCGGCAGGGTCGGAACAGG
AGAGCGCACGAGGGAGCTTCCAGGGGGAAACGCCTGGTATCTTTATAGTCCTGTCGGGTTTCGCCACCTC
TGACTTGAGCGTCGATTTTTGTGATGCTCGTCAGGGGGGCGGAGCCTATGGAAAAACGCCAGCAACGCGG
CCTTTTTACGGTTCCTGGCCTTTTGCTGGCCTTTTGCTCACATGTTCTTTCCTGCGTTATCCCCTGATTC
TGTGGATAACCGTATTACCGCCTTTGAGTGAGCTGATACCGCTCGCCGCAGCCGAACGACCGAGCGCAGC
GAGTCAGTGAGCGAGGAAGCGGAAGAGCGCCCAATACGCAAACCGCCTCTCCCCGCGCGTTGGCCGATTC
ATTAATGCAGCTGGCACGACAGGTTTCCCGACTGGAAAGCGGGCAGTGAGCGCAACGCAATTAATGTGAG
TTAGCTCACTCATTAGGCACCCCAGGCTTTACACTTTATGCTTCCGGCTCGTATGTTGTGTGGAATTGTG
AGCGGATAACAATTTCACACAGGAAACAGCTATGACCATGATTACGCCAAGCTCTAGCTAGAGGTCGACG
GTATACAGACATGATAAGATACATTGATGAGTTTGGACAAACCACAACTAGAATGCAGTGAAAAAAATGC
TTTATTTGTGAAATTTGTGATGCTATTGCTTTATTTGTAACCATTATAAGCTGCAATAAACAAGTTGGGG
TGGGCGAAGAACTCCAGCATGAGATCCCCGCGCTGGAGGATCATCCAGCCGGCGTCCCGGAAAACGATTC
CGAAGCCCAACCTTTCATAGAAGGCGGCGGTGGAATCGAAATCTCGTGATGGCAGGTTGGGCGTCGCTTG
GTCGGTCATTTCGAACCCCAGAGTCCCGCTCAGAAGAACTCGTCAAGAAGGCGATAGAAGGCGATGCGCT
GCGAATCGGGAGCGGCGATACCGTAAAGCACGAGGAAGCGGTCAGCCCATTCGCCGCCAAGCTCTTCAGC
AATATCACGGGTAGCCAACGCTATGTCCTGATAGCGGTCCGCCACACCCAGCCGGCCACAGTCGATGAAT
CCAGAAAAGCGGCCATTTTCCACCATGATATTCGGCAAGCAGGCATCGCCATGGGTCACGACGAGATCCT
CGCCGTCGGGCATGCGCGCCTTGAGCCTGGCGAACAGTTCGGCTGGCGCGAGCCCCTGATGCTCTTCGTC
CAGATCATCCTGATCGACAAGACCGGCTTCCATCCGAGTACGTGCTCGCTCGATGCGATGTTTCGCTTGG
TGGTCGAATGGGCAGGTAGCCGGATCAAGCGTATGCAGCCGCCGCATTGCATCAGCCATGATGGATACTT
TCTCGGCAGGAGCAAGGTGAGATGACAGGAGATCCTGCCCCGGCACTTCGCCCAATAGCAGCCAGTCCCT
TCCCGCTTCAGTGACAACGTCGAGCACAGCTGCGCAAGGAACGCCCGTCGTGGCCAGCCACGATAGCCGC
GCTGCCTCGTCCTGCAGTTCATTCAGGGCACCGGACAGGTCGGTCTTGACAAAAAGAACCGGGCGCCCCT
GCGCTGACAGCCGGAACACGGCGGCATCAGAGCAGCCGATTGTCTGTTGTGCCCAGTCATAGCCGAATAG
CCTCTCCACCCAAGCGGCCGGAGAACCTGCGTGCAATCCATCTTGTTCAATCATGCGAAACGATCCTCAT
CCTGTCTCTTGATCAGATCCGAAAATGGATATACAAGCTCCCGGGAGCTTTTTGCAAAAGCCTAGGCCTC
CAAAAAAGCCTCCTCACTACTTCTGGAATAGCTCAGAGGCAGAGGCGGCCTCGGCCTCTGCATAAATAAA
AAAAATTAGTCAGCCATGGGGCGGAGAATGGGCGGAACTGGGCGGAGTTAGGGGCGGGATGGGCGGAGTT
AGGGGCGGGACTATGGTTGCTGACTAATTGAGATGCATGCTTTGCATACTTCTGCCTGCTGGGGAGCCTG
GGGACTTTCCACACCTGGTTGCTGACTAATTGAGATGCATGCTTTGCATACTTCTGCCTGCTGGGGAGCC
TGGGGACTTTCCACACCCTAACTGACACACATTCCACAGAATTAATTCGCGTTAAATTTTTGTTAAATCA
GCTCATTTTTTAACCAATAGGCCGAAATCGGCAAAATCCCTTATAAATCAAAAGAATAGACCGAGATAGG
GT
[37 nt withheld, positions 2453-2489]
AAAGAACGTGGACTCCAACGTCAAAGG
[49 nt withheld, positions 2517-2565]
T
[91 nt withheld, positions 2567-2657]
G
[124 nt withheld, positions 2659-2782]
GGGGATACCCCCTAGAGCCCCAGCTGGTTCTTTCCGCCTCAGAAGCCATAGAGCCCACCGCATCCCCAGC
ATGCCTGCTATTGTCTTCCCAATCCTCCCCCTTGCTGTCCTGCCCCACCCCACCCCCCAGAATAGAATGA
CACCTACTCAGACAATGCGATGCAATTTCCTCATTTTATTAGGAAAGGACAGTGGGAGTGGCACCTTCCA
GGGTCAAGGAAGGCACGGGGGAGGGGCAAACAACAGATGGCTGGCAACTAGAAGGCACAGTCGAGGCTGA
TCAGCGGGTTTAAACGGGCCCTCTAGACTCGAGTTAGGCAGGGGCCACCTGAGAAGTCTCGGTCTTAGAC
ACGGTGGTGCTGGCCTCATCGAATTCACCGGTGCGTCCACCGGTATCGATTACGTATCGTTCGTGGCAGA
TGTTCCCATTGATAAGTGAGAAGGTAGCCACTGATGGGTTTGTACTTTTCAGGGAAGTCATGCATGTTGT
AGACCGACCCGTTGAGTGACTGCGGATAATGAGCCCGGGCTGGCAACACAACAGTTGAGTATTGAATTGC
TTGCGAAAACTTTTACTCAGCAAATACAGTGCAAAGGGATTAACACAAGAATTAGTGAAGGCCAGCAGCC
TGGCACAGATGGATGTCACGAAATGAAGCATGGAGGTGTCGACCTCGGAGTAGTGGTATGATCGGTACAG
ATAGATCACATGATTGGGCAGCCAACAGAATGCGAAAAGGCCCACAAAGACGAGAACGGTCTTTGCAAGC
CGCTTTCTGCTTTCTATCTGTTTCTTAACGTGTATATTGCCTTCTACTGGGAGGTTGTAAGCTGACTGAA
TCAGGTTCTTCGCTATGAAGTAGTAGTAAACGGAGATTATACTCAAGGGGATCACGTAAAAGACGAGGAA
TGAGGCCATAGAATGAATCTTAGGGTGCAGCTCATTGGAGTGGGGGTATGGGGCGCAGGAAATAAAAGTC
TGGTTCGTGCTTTCTTCGTGAAATGGGTGGAGGTCGGAAAATACTGCTTCGGGGATGGCCAAAAGCATGC
TGATAATCCAAATGAACGCCGCCTTCAAGCAGATCTTCATGAGGGCATGGGATGCCTGGATATCCATGGG
CCTCACGATAGCTTTGTAGCGATCCGCAGAAAGTGCTGTGAGGGTGAAGACAGAAACTCCCACTGAGGTC
AGCTGAATGAAGGGAATCAGTTTACAACCTATTCTCCCAAACAGCCATCTGTCCGCCAGGTATCTAGAGG
CATCAACAGGGGCACATGTTATCAGCAGAAGGAGGTCACCCAATGCCAGAGAACTTATAAACAGGTTAGG
GACGTTCCTCATTGATTTGACGGTGCAGAAGATCTTGATCAGCGTAATGTTGCCAATCAGCCCAATGAGA
ATTATTACCCCGTAGACCGCAGGAATCACGTACAGAATTCCCGGATGAGACCAGTCGTCATTCACAGGCA
GATCAGCAGAATGGGATGAAATATTGCAGTGCATAAAGTGGTCCACTTCCAGATTCAACAGAAAGCAATC
GTTGAGGGCCATATCGATGCTGGCGTCATCATCGTCCTTGTAGTCGGCGAATACCAGGCAGAAGATGTAG
CTCAGGGCGATGATCGTCTTCATGGTGGCGCTAAGCTTAAGTTTAAACGCTAGCCAGCTTGGGTCTCCCT
ATAGTGAGTCGTATTAATTTCGATAAGCCAGTAAGCAGTGGGTTCTCTAGTTAGCCAGAGAGCTCTGCTT
ATATAGACCTCCCACCGTACACGCCTACCGCCCATTTGCGTCAATGGGGCGGAGTTGTTACGACATTTTG
GAAAGTCCCGTTGATTTTGGTGCCAAAACAAACTCCCATTGACGTCAATGGGGTGGAGACTTGGAAATCC
CCGTGAGTCAAACCGCTATCCACGCCCATTGATGTACTGCCAAAACCGCATCACCATGGTAATAGCGATG
ACTAATACGTAGATGTACTGCCAAGTAGGAAAGTCCCATAAGGTCATGTACTGGGCATAATGCCAGGCGG
GCCATTTACCGTCATTGACGTCAATAGGGGGCGTACTTGGCATATGATACACTTGATGTACTGCCAAGTG
GGCAGTTTACCGTAAATACTCCACCCATTGACGTCAATGGAAAGTCCCTATTGGCGTTACTATGGGAACA
TACGTCATTATTGACGTCAATGGGCGGGGGTCGTTGGGCGGTCAGCCAGGCGGGCCATTTACCGTAAGTT
ATGTAACGCGGAACTCCATATATGGGCTATGAACTAATGACCCCGTAATTGATTACTATTAATAACTAGT
CAATAATCAATGTCAACGCGTATATCTGGCCCGTACATCGCGAAGCAGCGCAAAACGCCTAACCCTAAGC
AGATTCTTCATGCAAATGTCGGTCAAGCCTTGCCTTGTTGTAGCTTAAATTTTGCTCGCGCACTACTCAG
CGACCTCCAACACACAAGCAGGGAGCAGATACTGGCTTAACTATGCGGCATCAGAGCAGATTGTACTGAG
AGTGCACCATAGGGGATCGGGAGATCTCCCGATCCGTCGACGTCAGGTGGCACTTTTCGGGGAAATGTGC
GCGGAACCCCTATTTGTTTATTTTTCTAAATACATTCAAATATGTATCCGCTCATGAGACAATAACCCTG
ATAAATGCTTCAATAATATTGAAAAAGGAAGAGTATGAGTATTCAACATTTCCGTGTCGCCCTTATTCCC
TTTTTTGCGGCATTTTGCCTTCCTGTTTTTGCTCACCCAGAAACGCTGGTGAAAGTAAAAGATGCTGAAG
ATCAGTTGGGTGCACGAGTGGGTTACATCGAACTGGATCTCAACAGCGGTAAGATCCTTGAGAGTTTTCG
CCCCGAAGAACGTTTTCCAATGATGAGCACTTTTAAAGTTCTGCTATGTGGCGCGGTATTATCCCGTATT
GACGCCGGGCAAGAGCAACTCGGTCGCCGCATACACTATTCTCAGAATGACTTGGTTGAGTACTCACCAG
TCACAGAAAAGCATCTTACGGATGGCATGACAGTAAGAGAATTATGCAGTGCTGCCATAACCATGAGTGA
TAACACTGCGGCCAACTTACTTCTGACAACGATCGGAGGACCGAAGGAGCTAACCGCTTTTTTGCACAAC
ATGGGGGATCATGTAACTCGCCTTGATCGTTGGGAACCGGAGCTGAATGAAGCCATACCAAACGACGAGC
GTGACACCACGATGCCTGTAGCAATGGCAACAACGTTGCGCAAACTATTAACTGGCGAACTACTTACTCT
AGCTTCCCGGCAACAATTAATAGACTGGATGGAGGCGGATAAAGTTGCAGGACCACTTCTGCGCTCGGCC
CTTCCGGCTGGCTGGTTTATTGCTGATAAATCTGGAGCCGGTGAGCGTGGGTCTCGCGGTATCATTGCAG
CACTGGGGCCAGATGGTAAGCCCTCCCGTATCGTAGTTATCTACACGACGGGGAGTCAGGCAACTATGGA
TGAACGAAATAGACAGATCGCTGAGATAGGTGCCTCACTGATTAAGCATTGGTAACTGTCAGACCAAGTT
TACTCATATATACTTTAGATTGATTTAAAACTTCATTTTTAATTTAAAAGGATCTAGGTGAAGATCCTTT
TTGATAATCTCATGACCAAAATCCCTTAACGTGAGTTTTCGTTCCACTGAGCGTCAGACCCCGTAGAAAA
GATCAAAGGATCTTCTTGAGATCCTTTTTTTCTGCGCGTAATCTGCTGCTTGCAAACAAAAAAACCACCG
CTACCAGCGGTGGTTTGTTTGCCGGATCAAGAGCTACCAACTCTTTTTCCGAAGGTAACTGGCTTCAGCA
GAGCGCAGATACCAAATACCGTTCTTCTAGTGTAGCCGTAGTTAGGCCACCACTTCAAGA
